>Addgene plasmid #234748 | mRuby2-PTP1b | addgene full sequence | sequence record 467786 | Addgene NGS Result
TTGAGATCCTTTTTTTCTGCGCGTAATCTGCTGCTTGCAAACAAAAAAACCACCGCTACCAGCGGTGGTT
TGTTTGCCGGATCAAGAGCTACCAACTCTTTTTCCGAAGGTAACTGGCTTCAGCAGAGCGCAGATACCAA
ATACTGTTCTTCTAGTGTAGCCGTAGTTAGGCCACCACTTCAAGAACTCTGTAGCACCGCCTACATACCT
CGCTCTGCTAATCCTGTTACCAGTGGCTGCTGCCAGTGGCGATAAGTCGTGTCTTACCGGGTTGGACTCA
AGACGATAGTTACCGGATAAGGCGCAGCGGTCGGGCTGAACGGGGGGTTCGTGCACACAGCCCAGCTTGG
AGCGAACGACCTACACCGAACTGAGATACCTACAGCGTGAGCTATGAGAAAGCGCCACGCTTCCCGAAGG
GAGAAAGGCGGACAGGTATCCGGTAAGCGGCAGGGTCGGAACAGGAGAGCGCACGAGGGAGCTTCCAGGG
GGAAACGCCTGGTATCTTTATAGTCCTGTCGGGTTTCGCCACCTCTGACTTGAGCGTCGATTTTTGTGAT
GCTCGTCAGGGGGGCGGAGCCTATGGAAAAACGCCAGCAACGCGGCCTTTTTACGGTTCCTGGCCTTTTG
CTGGCCTTTTGCTCACATGTTCTTTCCTGCGTTATCCCCTGATTCTGTGGATAACCGTATTACCGCCATG
CATTAGTTATTAATAGTAATCAATTACGGGGTCATTAGTTCATAGCCCATATATGGAGTTCCGCGTTACA
TAACTTACGGTAAATGGCCCGCCTGGCTGACCGCCCAACGACCCCCGCCCATTGACGTCAATAATGACGT
ATGTTCCCATAGTAACGCCAATAGGGACTTTCCATTGACGTCAATGGGTGGAGTATTTACGGTAAACTGC
CCACTTGGCAGTACATCAAGTGTATCATATGCCAAGTACGCCCCCTATTGACGTCAATGACGGTAAATGG
CCCGCCTGGCATTATGCCCAGTACATGACCTTATGGGACTTTCCTACTTGGCAGTACATCTACGTATTAG
TCATCGCTATTACCATGGTGATGCGGTTTTGGCAGTACATCAATGGGCGTGGATAGCGGTTTGACTCACG
GGGATTTCCAAGTCTCCACCCCATTGACGTCAATGGGAGTTTGTTTTGGCACCAAAATCAACGGGACTTT
CCAAAATGTCGTAACAACTCCGCCCCATTGACGCAAATGGGCGGTAGGCGTGTACGGTGGGAGGTCTATA
TAAGCAGAGCTGGTTTAGTGAACCGTCAGATCCGCTAGCGCTACCGGTCGCCACCATGGTGTCTAAGGGC
GAAGAGCTGATCAAGGAAAATATGCGTATGAAGGTGGTCATGGAAGGTTCGGTCAACGGCCACCAATTCA
AATGCACAGGTGAAGGAGAAGGCAATCCGTACATGGGAACTCAAACCATGAGGATCAAAGTCATCGAGGG
AGGACCCCTGCCATTTGCCTTTGACATTCTTGCCACGTCGTTCATGTATGGCAGCCGTACTTTTATCAAG
TACCCGAAAGGCATTCCTGATTTCTTTAAACAGTCCTTTCCTGAGGGTTTTACTTGGGAAAGAGTTACGA
GATACGAAGATGGTGGAGTCGTCACCGTCATGCAGGACACCAGCCTTGAGGATGGCTGTCTCGTTTACCA
CGTCCAAGTCAGAGGGGTAAACTTTCCCTCCAATGGTCCCGTGATGCAGAAGAAGACCAAGGGTTGGGAG
CCTAATACAGAGATGATGTATCCAGCAGATGGTGGTCTGAGGGGATACACTCATATGGCACTGAAAGTTG
ATGGTGGTGGCCATCTGTCTTGCTCTTTCGTAACAACTTACAGGTCAAAAAAGACCGTCGGGAACATCAA
GATGCCCGGTATCCATGCCGTTGATCACCGCCTGGAAAGGTTAGAGGAAAGTGACAATGAAATGTTCGTA
GTACAACGCGAACACGCAGTTGCCAAGTTCGCCGGGCTTGGTGGTGGGATGGACGAGCTGTACAAGGGTG
GCGGAGGGTTCCTGGTCAACATGTGCGTGGCTACGGTCCTCACGGCCGGCGCTTACCTCTGCTACAGGTT
CCTGTTCAACAGCAACACATAGTAAAGCGGCCGCGACTCTAGATCATAATCAGCCATACCACATTTGTAG
AGGTTTTACTTGCTTTAAAAAACCTCCCACACCTCCCCCTGAACCTGAAACATAAAATGAATGCAATTGT
TGTTGTTAACTTGTTTATTGCAGCTTATAATGGTTACAAATAAAGCAATAGCATCACAAATTTCACAAAT
AAAGCATTTTTTTCACTGCATTCTAGTTGTGGTTTGTCCAAACTCATCAATGTATCTTAAGGCGTAAATT
GTAAGCGTTAATATTTTGTTAAAATTCGCGTTAAATTTTTGTTAAATCAGCTCATTTTTTAACCAATAGG
CCGAAATCGGCAAAATCCCTTATAAATCAAAAGAATAGACCGAGATAGGGT
[37 nt withheld, positions 2502-2538]
AAAGAACGTGGACTCCAACGTCAAAGG
[49 nt withheld, positions 2566-2614]
T
[91 nt withheld, positions 2616-2706]
G
[124 nt withheld, positions 2708-2831]
CAGGTGGCACTTTTCGGGGAAATGTGCGCGGAACCCCTATTTGTTTATTTTTCTAAATACATTCAAATAT
GTATCCGCTCATGAGACAATAACCCTGATAAATGCTTCAATAATATTGAAAAAGGAAGAGTCCTGAGGCG
GAAAGAACCAGCTGTGGAATGTGTGTCAGTTAGGGTGTGGAAAGTCCCCAGGCTCCCCAGCAGGCAGAAG
TATGCAAAGCATGCATCTCAATTAGTCAGCAACCAGGTGTGGAAAGTCCCCAGGCTCCCCAGCAGGCAGA
AGTATGCAAAGCATGCATCTCAATTAGTCAGCAACCATAGTCCCGCCCCTAACTCCGCCCATCCCGCCCC
TAACTCCGCCCAGTTCCGCCCATTCTCCGCCCCATGGCTGACTAATTTTTTTTATTTATGCAGAGGCCGA
GGCCGCCTCGGCCTCTGAGCTATTCCAGAAGTAGTGAGGAGGCTTTTTTGGAGGCCTAGGCTTTTGCAAA
GATCGATCAAGAGACAGGATGAGGATCGTTTCGCATGATTGAACAAGATGGATTGCACGCAGGTTCTCCG
GCCGCTTGGGTGGAGAGGCTATTCGGCTATGACTGGGCACAACAGACAATCGGCTGCTCTGATGCCGCCG
TGTTCCGGCTGTCAGCGCAGGGGCGCCCGGTTCTTTTTGTCAAGACCGACCTGTCCGGTGCCCTGAATGA
ACTGCAAGACGAGGCAGCGCGGCTATCGTGGCTGGCCACGACGGGCGTTCCTTGCGCAGCTGTGCTCGAC
GTTGTCACTGAAGCGGGAAGGGACTGGCTGCTATTGGGCGAAGTGCCGGGGCAGGATCTCCTGTCATCTC
ACCTTGCTCCTGCCGAGAAAGTATCCATCATGGCTGATGCAATGCGGCGGCTGCATACGCTTGATCCGGC
TACCTGCCCATTCGACCACCAAGCGAAACATCGCATCGAGCGAGCACGTACTCGGATGGAAGCCGGTCTT
GTCGATCAGGATGATCTGGACGAAGAGCATCAGGGGCTCGCGCCAGCCGAACTGTTCGCCAGGCTCAAGG
CGAGCATGCCCGACGGCGAGGATCTCGTCGTGACCCATGGCGATGCCTGCTTGCCGAATATCATGGTGGA
AAATGGCCGCTTTTCTGGATTCATCGACTGTGGCCGGCTGGGTGTGGCGGACCGCTATCAGGACATAGCG
TTGGCTACCCGTGATATTGCTGAAGAGCTTGGCGGCGAATGGGCTGACCGCTTCCTCGTGCTTTACGGTA
TCGCCGCTCCCGATTCGCAGCGCATCGCCTTCTATCGCCTTCTTGACGAGTTCTTCTGAGCGGGACTCTG
GGGTTCGAAATGACCGACCAAGCGACGCCCAACCTGCCATCACGAGATTTCGATTCCACCGCCGCCTTCT
ATGAAAGGTTGGGCTTCGGAATCGTTTTCCGGGACGCCGGCTGGATGATCCTCCAGCGCGGGGATCTCAT
GCTGGAGTTCTTCGCCCACCCTAGGGGGAGGCTAACTGAAACACGGAAGGAGACAATACCGGAAGGAACC
CGCGCTATGACGGCAATAAAAAGACAGAATAAAACGCACGGTGTTGGGTCGTTTGTTCATAAACGCGGGG
TTCGGTCCCAGGGCTGGCACTCTGTCGATACCCCACCGAGACCCCATTGGGGCCAATACGCCCGCGTTTC
TTCCTTTTCCCCACCCCACCCCCCAAGTTCGGGTGAAGGCCCAGGGCTCGCAGCCAACGTCGGGGCGGCA
GGCCCTGCCATAGCCTCAGGTTACTCATATATACTTTAGATTGATTTAAAACTTCATTTTTAATTTAAAA
GGATCTAGGTGAAGATCCTTTTTGATAATCTCATGACCAAAATCCCTTAACGTGAGTTTTCGTTCCACTG
AGCGTCAGACCCCGTAGAAAAGATCAAAGGATCTTC
Features (pLannotate 1.2.2; 14 found; start..end, strand, type, name):
      1..589     +  rep_origin     ori: high-copy-number ColE1/pMB1/pBR322/pUC origin of replication
    764..1067    +  enhancer       CMV enhancer: human cytomegalovirus immediate early enhancer
   1068..1271    +  promoter       CMV promoter: human cytomegalovirus (CMV) immediate early promoter
   1316..2026    +  CDS            mRuby2: mRuby2 is a basic (constitutively fluorescent) red fluorescent protein published in 2012, derived from Entacmaea quadricolor. It has moderate acid sensitivity.
   2039..2119    +  CDS            PTPN1 (fragment): PTN1_HUMAN - Also known as PTP1B. Experimental evidence at protein level: Swiss-Prot protein existence level 1. Tyrosine-protein phosphatase which acts as a regulator of endoplasmic reticulum unfolded protein response. Mediates dephosphorylation of EIF2AK3/PERK; inactivating the protein kinase activity of EIF2AK3/PERK. May play an important role in CKII- and p60c- src-induced signal transduction cascades. May regulate the EFNA5-EPHA3 signaling pathway which modulates cell reorganization and cell-cell repulsion. May also regulate the hepatocyte growth factor receptor signaling pathway through d
   2142..2225    +  CDS            large T antigen (fragment): large T antigen from SV40 (simian virus 40)
   2248..2369    +  polyA_signal   SV40 poly(A) signal: SV40 polyadenylation signal
   2403..2831    -  rep_origin     f1 ori (sequence partly withheld): f1 bacteriophage origin of replication; arrow indicates direction of (+) strand synthesis
   2858..2962    +  promoter       AmpR promoter: bla
   2964..3321    +  promoter       SV40 promoter: SV40 enhancer and early promoter
   3356..4150    +  CDS            NeoR/KanR: aminoglycoside phosphotransferase from Tn5; aph(3')-II (or nptII); confers resistance to neomycin, kanamycin, and G418 (Geneticin®)
   4171..4323    +  CDS            ble (fragment): BLE_KLEPN - Experimental evidence at protein level: Swiss-Prot protein existence level 1. Binding protein with a strong affinity to the bleomycin family of antibiotics. Binds to CL990; an antimitotic-antibiotic compound. From Klebsiella pneumoniae.
   4382..4429    +  polyA_signal   HSV TK poly(A) signal: herpes simplex virus thymidine kinase polyadenylation signal (Cole and Stacy, 1985)
   4520..4536    -  polyA_signal   bGH poly(A) signal (fragment): bovine growth hormone polyadenylation signal
