[The description below was written by a language model from this plasmid's Addgene catalogue record and pLannotate feature annotations shown in this document.]
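Description:
mRuby2-PTP1b is a mammalian expression plasmid of about 4.8 kb built on the pmRuby2-C1 backbone, designed to label the endoplasmic reticulum with a red fluorescent marker. It is propagated in E. coli at high copy number from a ColE1/pUC-type origin and selected with kanamycin. The resistance cassette is the usual dual-purpose arrangement of C1-type vectors. A single NeoR/KanR (Tn5 aminoglycoside phosphotransferase) coding sequence is preceded by both a bacterial bla promoter and the SV40 enhancer/early promoter, and is followed by the HSV TK polyadenylation signal. The same gene can therefore confer kanamycin resistance in bacteria and G418 resistance in transfected mammalian cells. An f1 phage origin is also present. The short ble, bGH poly(A) and SV40 large T antigen fragments flagged by the annotation look like backbone remnants or sequence overlaps rather than functional elements.

The payload is driven by the human CMV immediate-early enhancer and promoter and terminated by the SV40 poly(A) signal. It encodes the constitutively fluorescent red protein mRuby2 fused at its C-terminus to only a short fragment of human PTPN1 (PTP1B), about 80 nucleotides long, not the full-length phosphatase. The catalogue lists the insert as synthetic. The record does not say which part of PTP1B is used, but the small size and C-terminal placement are consistent with a membrane-anchoring targeting sequence rather than a catalytic domain, which fits the stated use as an ER marker. The associated publication concerns visualization of endogenous G proteins on endosomes and other organelles, so the construct most likely serves as an ER reference marker for colocalization imaging in live or fixed mammalian cells.
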