Addgene plasmid #234748: mRuby2-PTP1b
Purpose: Mammalian expression of endoplasmic reticulum marker mRuby2-PTPb
Depositing lab: Nevin Lambert. Publication: Visualization of endogenous G proteins on endosomes and other organelles. Jang W, Senarath K, Feinberg G, Lu S, Lambert NA. Elife. 2024 Nov 8;13:RP97033. doi: 10.7554/eLife.97033. PubMed 39514269.
Backbone
  Vector backbone: pmRuby2-C1
  Vector type: Mammalian Expression
Growth in bacteria
  Bacterial resistance: Kanamycin, 50 μg/mL
  Growth temperature: 37°C
  Growth strain: DH5alpha
  Copy number: High Copy
Gene/Insert
  Gene/Insert name: mRuby2-PTP1b
  Species: Synthetic
  Promoter: CMV
  Cloning method: Ligation Independent Cloning
Terms and licenses: Academic/Nonprofit Terms; Industry Terms: Not Available to Industry
How to cite: mRuby2-PTP1b was a gift from Nevin Lambert (Addgene plasmid # 234748 ; http://n2t.net/addgene:234748 ; RRID:Addgene_234748)
